>Addgene plasmid #119071 | pVC-Ds-DrU6a:scrambled2-sgRNA-Ds | addgene full sequence | sequence record 234966 | Addgene NGS Result
CGATTAAGTTGGGTAACGCCAGGGTTTTCCCAGTCACGACGTTGTAAAACGACGGCCAGTGAGCGCGCGT
AATACGACTCACTATAGGGCGAATTGGGTACCCGACGCAGGGATGAAAGTAGGATGGGAAAATCCCGTAC
CGACCGTTATCGTATAACCGATTTTGTTAGTTTTATCCCGATCGATTTCGAACCCGAGGTAAAAAACGAA
AACGGAACGGAAACGGGATATACAAAACGGTAAACGGAAACGGAAACGGTAGAGCTAGTTTCCCGACCGT
TTCACCGGGATCCCGTTTTTAATCGGGATGATCCCGTTTCGTTACCGTATTTTCTAATTCGGGATGACTG
CAACAGATCCCTCGACTCGAGTTTACGTATTTCTCCAGCCTCGGTCATTCAGTAAGACGAGTTTCCTGCT
CTCGGCGTCTTTTGTTCTGGTCTTCAAGGAGGGGGGAAATGTTCTGCGCATGCCTGTGGGGGAGGGAGAA
GGACACGTCACTGAAAACGTCCCTGCATCACACCGAGACACCCAATCACTCAAGCCAAGACCAGATAATT
TTGCATATGCTTTACAGTTTGAAAATTACCACGGTAATCCCTCACACAAACTCTGGATTTGAGATCTTTC
AGGTTTTATCAGTTTGCAGGTTTATGTCACCATGATATAGGGTCAGACTTGATCTAAGGGAGCTGAATAA
GTGGTTTAGTCACTCACCACCTCCCAAAAACATACCCAGAAGTCCCTGGTATATATAGCTCTCCCTCCAG
CTCTTGGTTCGGGCCACAGGCGATTATCGCCGTTTAAGAGCTATGCTGGAAACAGCATAGCAAGTTTAAA
TAAGGCTAGTCCGTTATCAACTTGAAAAAGTGGCACCGAGTCGGTGCTTTTTTGCTAGCAAGCTTGCGGC
GAAGCAGATATCGAATTCCCATGGTCTAGAAGTAGACTTATATGGCTTCTTATGTTAGCCAAGAGCCCAA
GACTTATCACTTATGTGCTACATTAAACTATGTGTGCTCCAGATTTATATGGATTTTATCTATGTTTAAT
TAAGACTTGTGTTTACAATTTTTTATATTTGTTTTTAAGTTTTGAATATATGTTTTCATGTGTGATTTTA
CCGAACAAAAATACCGGTTCCCGTCCGATTTCGACTTTAACCCGACCGGATCGTATCGGTTTTCGATTAC
CGTATTTATCCCGTTCGTTTTCGTTACCGGTATATCCCGTTTTCGTTTCCGTCCCGCAAGTTAAATATGA
AAATGAAAACGGTAGAGGTATTTTACCGACCGTTACCGACCGTTTTCATCCCTAGTCGGGGAGCTCCAGC
TTTTGTTCCCTTTAGTGAGGGTTAATTGCGCGCTTGGCGTAATCATGGTCATAGCTGTTTCCTGTGTGAA
ATTGTTATCCGCTCACAATTCCACACAACATACGAGCCGGAAGCATAAAGTGTAAAGCCTGGGGTGCCTA
ATGAGTGAGCTAACTCACATTAATTGCGTTGCGCTCACTGCCCGCTTTCCAGTCGGGAAACCTGTCGTGC
CAGCTGCATTAATGAATCGGCCAACGCGCGGGGAGAGGCGGTTTGCGTATTGGGCGCTCTTCCGCTTCCT
CGCTCACTGACTCGCTGCGCTCGGTCGTTCGGCTGCGGCGAGCGGTATCAGCTCACTCAAAGGCGGTAAT
ACGGTTATCCACAGAATCAGGGGATAACGCAGGAAAGAACATGTGAGCAAAAGGCCAGCAAAAGGCCAGG
AACCGTAAAAAGGCCGCGTTGCTGGCGTTTTTCCATAGGCTCCGCCCCCCTGACGAGCATCACAAAAATC
GACGCTCAAGTCAGAGGTGGCGAAACCCGACAGGACTATAAAGATACCAGGCGTTTCCCCCTGGAAGCTC
CCTCGTGCGCTCTCCTGTTCCGACCCTGCCGCTTACCGGATACCTGTCCGCCTTTCTCCCTTCGGGAAGC
GTGGCGCTTTCTCATAGCTCACGCTGTAGGTATCTCAGTTCGGTGTAGGTCGTTCGCTCCAAGCTGGGCT
GTGTGCACGAACCCCCCGTTCAGCCCGACCGCTGCGCCTTATCCGGTAACTATCGTCTTGAGTCCAACCC
GGTAAGACACGACTTATCGCCACTGGCAGCAGCCACTGGTAACAGGATTAGCAGAGCGAGGTATGTAGGC
GGTGCTACAGAGTTCTTGAAGTGGTGGCCTAACTACGGCTACACTAGAAGAACAGTATTTGGTATCTGCG
CTCTGCTGAAGCCAGTTACCTTCGGAAAAAGAGTTGGTAGCTCTTGATCCGGCAAACAAACCACCGCTGG
TAGCGGTGGTTTTTTTGTTTGCAAGCAGCAGATTACGCGCAGAAAAAAAGGATCTCAAGAAGATCCTTTG
ATCTTTTCTACGGGGTCTGACGCTCAGTGGAACGAAAACTCACGTTAAGGGATTTTGGTCATGAGATTAT
CAAAAAGGATCTTCACCTAGATCCTTTTAAATTAAAAATGAAGTTTTAAATCAATCTAAAGTATATATGA
GTAAACTTGGTCTGACAGTTACCAATGCTTAATCAGTGAGGCACCTATCTCAGCGATCTGTCTATTTCGT
TCATCCATAGTTGCCTGACTCCCCGTCGTGTAGATAACTACGATACGGGAGGGCTTACCATCTGGCCCCA
GTGCTGCAATGATACCGCGAGACCCACGCTCACCGGCTCCAGATTTATCAGCAATAAACCAGCCAGCCGG
AAGGGCCGAGCGCAGAAGTGGTCCTGCAACTTTATCCGCCTCCATCCAGTCTATTAATTGTTGCCGGGAA
GCTAGAGTAAGTAGTTCGCCAGTTAATAGTTTGCGCAACGTTGTTGCCATTGCTACAGGCATCGTGGTGT
CACGCTCGTCGTTTGGTATGGCTTCATTCAGCTCCGGTTCCCAACGATCAAGGCGAGTTACATGATCCCC
CATGTTGTGCAAAAAAGCGGTTAGCTCCTTCGGTCCTCCGATCGTTGTCAGAAGTAAGTTGGCCGCAGTG
TTATCACTCATGGTTATGGCAGCACTGCATAATTCTCTTACTGTCATGCCATCCGTAAGATGCTTTTCTG
TGACTGGTGAGTACTCAACCAAGTCATTCTGAGAATAGTGTATGCGGCGACCGAGTTGCTCTTGCCCGGC
GTCAATACGGGATAATACCGCGCCACATAGCAGAACTTTAAAAGTGCTCATCATTGGAAAACGTTCTTCG
GGGCGAAAACTCTCAAGGATCTTACCGCTGTTGAGATCCAGTTCGATGTAACCCACTCGTGCACCCAACT
GATCTTCAGCATCTTTTACTTTCACCAGCGTTTCTGGGTGAGCAAAAACAGGAAGGCAAAATGCCGCAAA
AAAGGGAATAAGGGCGACACGGAAATGTTGAATACTCATACTCTTCCTTTTTCAATATTATTGAAGCATT
TATCAGGGTTATTGTCTCATGAGCGGATACATATTTGAATGTATTTAGAAAAATAAACAAATAGGGGTTC
CGCGCACATTTCCCCGAAAAGTGCCACCTAAATTGTAAGCGTTAATATTTTGTTAAAATTCGCGTTAAAT
TTTTGTTAAATCAGCTCATTTTTTAACCAATAGGCCGAAATCGGCAAAATCCCTTATAAATCAAAAGAAT
AGACCGAGATAGGGT
[37 nt withheld, positions 3656-3692]
AAAGAACGTGGACTCCAACGTCAAAGG
[49 nt withheld, positions 3720-3768]
T
[91 nt withheld, positions 3770-3860]
G
[124 nt withheld, positions 3862-3985]
CCCATTCGCCATTCAGGCTGCGCAACTGTTGGGAAGGGCGATCGGTGCGGGCCTCTTCGCTATTACGCCA
GCTGGCGAAAGGGGGATGTGCTGCAAGG
Features (pLannotate 1.2.2; 13 found; start..end, strand, type, name):
     70..88      +  promoter       T7 promoter: promoter for bacteriophage T7 RNA polymerase
    302..352     -  CDS            YAC9_MAIZE (fragment): Protein predicted: Swiss-Prot protein existence level 4. From Zea mays (Maize).
    820..887     +  misc_RNA       tracrRNA (fragment): trans-activating CRISPR RNA for the Streptococcus pyogenes CRISPR/Cas9 system
   1339..1357    -  promoter       T3 promoter: promoter for bacteriophage T3 RNA polymerase
   1402..1418    -  protein_bind   lac operator: The lac repressor binds to the lac operator to inhibit transcription in E. coli. This inhibition can be relieved by adding lactose or isopropyl-β-D-thiogalactopyranoside (IPTG). lac repressor encoded by lacI
   1426..1456    -  promoter       lac promoter: promoter for the E. coli lac operon
   1471..1492    -  protein_bind   CAP binding site: CAP binding activates transcription in the presence of cAMP. E. coli catabolite activator protein
   1505..1597    -  CDS            lacI (fragment): lac repressor; lacI; The lac repressor binds to the lac operator to inhibit transcription in E. coli. This inhibition can be relieved by adding lactose or isopropyl-β-D-thiogalactopyranoside (IPTG).
   1780..2368    -  rep_origin     ori: high-copy-number ColE1/pMB1/pBR322/pUC origin of replication
   2539..3399    -  CDS            AmpR: β-lactamase; bla; confers resistance to ampicillin, carbenicillin, and related antibiotics
   3400..3504    -  promoter       AmpR promoter: bla
   3557..3985    -  rep_origin     f1 ori (sequence partly withheld): f1 bacteriophage origin of replication; arrow indicates direction of (+) strand synthesis
   3990..62      -  CDS            lacZα (fragment) (across the origin): LacZα fragment of β-galactosidase; lacZ fragment
