[The description below was written by a language model from this plasmid's Addgene catalogue record and pLannotate feature annotations shown in this document.]
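Description:
pVC-Ds-DrU6a:scrambled2-sgRNA-Ds is a small (about 4.1 kb) high-copy E. coli plasmid that carries a zebrafish sgRNA expression cassette intended for microinjection into zebrafish embryos. The backbone is recorded as unknown. Its annotated features are a pUC-type ColE1 origin, an f1 phage origin, and an ampicillin resistance gene with its own promoter. There are also lacZα and lac promoter/operator remnants, and T7 and T3 promoters flank the cloning region, all typical of a general phagemid cloning vector. Although catalogued as "bacterial expression", bacteria serve only for propagation under ampicillin selection, and the functional payload is meant for fish cells.

The 514 bp insert, assembled by Gibson cloning and derived from an earlier U6a:sgRNA plasmid, places a single guide RNA under the zebrafish U6a promoter. This is an RNA polymerase III promoter suited to producing short, uncapped transcripts. The feature table detects the Streptococcus pyogenes tracrRNA-derived scaffold, but it does not annotate the U6a promoter itself. The spacer is a scrambled sequence ("scrambled-2"), so the guide presumably serves as a non-targeting control.

The name indicates that the cassette is flanked by Ds elements, the terminal sequences recognised by the maize Ac transposase. A short maize-derived fragment annotated upstream of the cassette is consistent with this, though the Ds ends are not explicitly annotated. With Ac transposase supplied, such flanks would allow the U6a:sgRNA unit to integrate into the zebrafish genome. The associated work used Ac/Ds transposition for CRISPR/dCas9-SID4x epigenome modulation, where this construct would serve as a negative control alongside targeting guides.
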