Addgene plasmid #119071: pVC-Ds-DrU6a:scrambled2-sgRNA-Ds
Purpose: Construct with scrambled-2 sgRNA sequence for microinjections in zebrafish
Depositing lab: Tatjana Sauka-Spengler. Depositing organization: University of Oxford. Publication: Ac/Ds transposition for CRISPR/dCas9-SID4x epigenome modulation in zebrafish. Chong-Morrison V, Mayes S, Simoes FC, Senanayake U, Carroll DS, Riley PR, Wilson SW, Sauka-Spengler T. Biol Open. 2023 Jun 15;12(6):bio059995. doi: 10.1242/bio.059995. Epub 2023 Jun 27. PubMed 37367831.
Backbone
  Vector backbone: Unknown
  Backbone size w/o insert (bp): 3577
  Total vector size (bp): 4091
  Vector type: Bacterial Expression
Growth in bacteria
  Bacterial resistance: Ampicillin, 100 μg/mL
  Growth temperature: 37°C
  Growth strain: DH5alpha
  Copy number: High Copy
Gene/Insert
  Gene/Insert name: U6a:scrambled2-sgRNA
  Species: D. rerio (zebrafish)
  Insert size (bp): 514
  Promoter: Zebrafish U6a promoter
  Cloning method: Gibson Cloning
  Sequencing primers: 5′ TAATACGACTCACTATAGG
Resource information
  A portion of this plasmid was derived from a plasmid made by: U6a:sgRNA sequence from pU6a:sgRNA#1 (Addgene #64245).
Terms and licenses: Academic/Nonprofit Terms; Industry Terms: Not Available to Industry
Depositor comments: Contains scrambled spacer sequence GGCCACAGGCGATTATCGCC. Please visit https://www.biorxiv.org/content/10.1101/450684v2 for bioRxiv preprint.
How to cite: pVC-Ds-DrU6a:scrambled2-sgRNA-Ds was a gift from Tatjana Sauka-Spengler (Addgene plasmid # 119071 ; http://n2t.net/addgene:119071 ; RRID:Addgene_119071)
